>Addgene plasmid #25912 | PJ14 | addgene partial sequence | sequence record 31976 | 25912 with pBRrevBam
TTGTTCTCGATGGTCACCGGATCTGTGGTGAAGCCAGATTCCACGAGCTTCCCATCCTTTAGCCAGGATA
CTGTGATCGGTTTTGGAGTGAAGTTCGTGGCCTCGCAGATGAGTTTAGACTTGCGTGGTGCAGGGCCAGA
GAAGCCATCCCGTGGTGGGACGAACACATTTACATTGGGGTTCATCTCTGCGACAGCTGGAATGAAAGGT
CAAGGTGTGAGCTCAGCTTGGCCTAAGCCCCACCCGCTGCTCCCTCTGGGCCATGCCTGGGCCTGGGCAC
CCCTGCTGGGAGGGTTTGGTTCTTACCTGGAATGGGCACATGCAGATCTCTGTTTTTGCCTCCGTAGTGG
ATTTTGCATACCAGGTATTCATCTGAACCTTCAAGGATGCTCTTGGGAGACAGCAACACCTGCGAGGTGG
CTAGGTACTTGCCCCCTGTCCTCAGTGTTGGGAAGGTTCTGATACCCTGGATGACTTCAGTGTTGTTCTG
GTAGTTCCAGGTGAAGGAAATGGTGCTGGGCAGGAAGTCCCGGGCCAGGCAGCCCATGGCCACCAGATTC
