[The description below was written by a language model from this plasmid's Addgene catalogue record.]
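Description:
PJ14 is a pBR322-based bacterial plasmid carrying a cloned genomic fragment from the mouse immunoglobulin heavy chain locus. The backbone is the classic 4.4 kb pBR322 cloning vector, which is propagated in E. coli through its pMB1-type origin of replication and selected here with ampicillin. The insert was placed between the EcoRI and BamHI sites. Because the BamHI site of pBR322 lies within the tetracycline resistance gene, cloning across this interval normally disrupts that marker, which is consistent with ampicillin being the only resistance listed. Although the repository classes the plasmid as a bacterial expression vector, the record names no promoter, tag or reporter associated with the insert. It is best understood as a genomic DNA clone rather than an expression construct.

The insert is an approximately 5 kb EcoRI/BamHI fragment containing the mu switch region (Smu) together with flanking sequence on both its 5' and 3' sides. Switch regions are repetitive sequences located upstream of heavy chain constant region genes, and they serve as the sites of recombination during class switching. The depositor notes that the cloned Smu carries a deletion of about 3 kb relative to the germline configuration, so the fragment does not represent the full-length switch region despite the "germline" label in the insert name. The associated work concerned heavy chain gene switching and rearrangement via switch sequences in a mouse myeloma line. This suggests use as a hybridisation probe or reference fragment for mapping and comparing switch region rearrangements, though the record does not state a specific application. No feature table or annotated sequence was supplied.
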