Addgene plasmid #25912: PJ14
Depositing lab: Kenneth Marcu. Depositing organization: Stony Brook University. Publication: On immunoglobulin heavy chain gene switching: two gamma 2b genes are rearranged via switch sequences in MPC-11 cells but only one is expressed. Lang RB, Stanton LW, Marcu KB. Nucleic Acids Res. 1982 Jan 22. 10(2):611-30. 10.1093/nar/10.2.611 PubMed 6278424.
Backbone
  Vector backbone: pBR322
  Backbone manufacturer: ATCC
  Backbone size w/o insert (bp): 4361
  Vector type: Bacterial Expression
Growth in bacteria
  Bacterial resistance: Ampicillin, 100 μg/mL
  Growth temperature: 37°C
  Growth strain: DH5alpha
  Copy number: Unknown
Gene/Insert
  Gene/Insert name: Ig germline mu switch region
  Species: M. musculus (mouse)
  Insert size (bp): 5000
  Cloning method: Restriction Enzyme; 5′ cloning site EcoRI (unknown if destroyed); 3′ cloning site BamHI (unknown if destroyed)
  Sequencing primers: 5′ n/a; 3′ pBRrevBam_primer
Terms and licenses: Academic/Nonprofit Terms; Industry Terms: Not Available to Industry
Depositor comments: Includes a 5 kb EcoRI/BamHI fragment with Smu (3 kb deletion relative to the germline) and both 5' and 3' flanking sequences.
How to cite: PJ14 was a gift from Kenneth Marcu (Addgene plasmid # 25912 ; http://n2t.net/addgene:25912 ; RRID:Addgene_25912)
